>Addgene plasmid #71266 | p221z-erTagRFP | depositor full sequence | sequence record 134168 | p221z-erTagRFP  sequence 2856 bps
GTACAAAAAAGCAGGCTTAACAATGAAGACTAATCTTTTTCTCTTTCTCATCTTTTCACTTCTCCTATCA
TTATCCTCGGCCGAATTCACCGGTAGCGAGCTGATTAAGGAGAACATGCACATGAAGCTGTACATGGAGG
GCACCGTGAACAACCACCACTTCAAGTGCACATCCGAGGGCGAAGGCAAGCCCTACGAGGGCACCCAGAC
CATGAGAATCAAGGTGGTCGAGGGCGGCCCTCTCCCCTTCGCCTTCGACATCCTGGCTACCAGCTTCATG
TACGGCAGCAGAACCTTCATCAACCACACCCAGGGCATCCCCGACTTCTTTAAGCAGTCCTTCCCTGAGG
GCTTCACATGGGAGAGAGTCACCACATACGAAGACGGGGGCGTGCTGACCGCTACCCAGGACACCAGCCT
CCAGGACGGCTGCCTCATCTACAACGTCAAGATCAGAGGGGTGAACTTCCCATCCAACGGCCCTGTGATG
CAGAAGAAAACACTCGGCTGGGAGGCCAACACCGAGATGCTGTACCCCGCTGACGGCGGCCTGGAAGGCA
GAAGCGACATGGCCCTGAAGCTCGTGGGCGGGGGCCACCTGATCTGCAACTTCAAGACCACATACAGATC
CAAGAAACCCGCTAAGAACCTCAAGATGCCCGGCGTCTACTATGTGGACCACAGACTGGAAAGAATCAAG
GAGGCCGACAAAGAGACCTACGTCGAGCAGCACGAGGTGGCTGTGGCCAGATACTGCGACCTCCCTAGCA
AACTGGGGCACAAGCATGATGAGCTTTAACACCCAGCTTTCTTGTACAAAGTTGGCATTATAAGAAAGCA
TTGCTTATCAATTTGTTGCAACGAACAGGTCACTATCAGTCAAAATAAAATCATTATTTGCCATCCAGCT
GATATCCCCTATAGTGAGTCGTATTACATGGTCATAGCTGTTTCCTGGCAGCTCTGGCCCGTGTCTCAAA
ATCTCTGATGTTACATTGCACAAGATAAAATAATATCATCATGATCAGTCCTGCTCCTCGGCCACGAAGT
GCACGCAGTTGCCGGCCGGGTCGCGCAGGGCGAACTCCCGCCCCCACGGCTGCTCGCCGATCTCGGTCAT
GGCCGGCCCGGAGGCGTCCCGGAAGTTCGTGGACACGACCTCCGACCACTCGGCGTACAGCTCGTCCAGG
CCGCGCACCCACACCCAGGCCAGGGTGTTGTCCGGCACCACCTGGTCCTGGACCGCGCTGATGAACAGGG
TCACGTCGTCCCGGACCACACCGGCGAAGTCGTCCTCCACGAAGTCCCGGGAGAACCCGAGCCGGTCGGT
CCAGAACTCGACCGCTCCGGCGACGTCGCGCGCGGTGAGCACCGGAACGGCACTGGTCAACTTGGCCATG
GTTTAGTTCCTCACCTTGTCGTATTATACTATGCCGATATACTATGCCGATGATTAATTGTCAACACGTG
CTGATCATGACCAAAATCCCTTAACGTGAGTTACGCGTCGTTCCACTGAGCGTCAGACCCCGTAGAAAAG
ATCAAAGGATCTTCTTGAGATCCTTTTTTTCTGCGCGTAATCTGCTGCTTGCAAACAAAAAAACCACCGC
TACCAGCGGTGGTTTGTTTGCCGGATCAAGAGCTACCAACTCTTTTTCCGAAGGTAACTGGCTTCAGCAG
AGCGCAGATACCAAATACTGTTCTTCTAGTGTAGCCGTAGTTAGGCCACCACTTCAAGAACTCTGTAGCA
CCGCCTACATACCTCGCTCTGCTAATCCTGTTACCAGTGGCTGCTGCCAGTGGCGATAAGTCGTGTCTTA
CCGGGTTGGACTCAAGACGATAGTTACCGGATAAGGCGCAGCGGTCGGGCTGAACGGGGGGTTCGTGCAC
ACAGCCCAGCTTGGAGCGAACGACCTACACCGAACTGAGATACCTACAGCGTGAGCTATGAGAAAGCGCC
ACGCTTCCCGAAGGGAGAAAGGCGGACAGGTATCCGGTAAGCGGCAGGGTCGGAACAGGAGAGCGCACGA
GGGAGCTTCCAGGGGGAAACGCCTGGTATCTTTATAGTCCTGTCGGGTTTCGCCACCTCTGACTTGAGCG
TCGATTTTTGTGATGCTCGTCAGGGGGGCGGAGCCTATGGAAAAACGCCAGCAACGCGGCCTTTTTACGG
TTCCTGGCCTTTTGCTGGCCTTTTGCTCACATGTTCTTTCCTGCGTTATCCCCTGATTCTGTGGATAACC
GTATTACCGCCTTTGAGTGAGCTGATACCGCTCGCCGCAGCCGAACGACCGAGCGCAGCGAGTCAGTGAG
CGAGGAAGCGGAAGAGCGCCCAATACGCAAACCGCCTCTCCCCGCGCGTTGGCCGATTCATTAATGCAGC
TGGCACGACAGGTTTCCCGACTGGAAAGCGGGCAGTGAGCGCAACGCAATTAATACGCGTACCGCTAGCC
AGGAAGAGTTTGTAGAAACGCAAAAAGGCCATCCGTCAGGATGGCCTTCTGCTTAGTTTGATGCCTGGCA
GTTTATGGCGGGCGTCCTGCCCGCCACCCTCCGGGCCGTTGCTTCACAACGTTCAAATCCGCTCCCGGCG
GATTTGTCCTACTCAGGAGAGCGTTCACCGACAAACAACAGATAAAACGAAAGGCCCAGTCTTCCGACTG
AGCCTTTCGTTTTATTTGATGCCTGGCAGTTCCCTACTCTCGCGTTAACGCTAGCATGGATGTTTTCCCA
GTCACGACGTTGTAAAACGACGGCCAGTCTTAAGCTCGGGCCCCAAATAATGATTTTATTTTGACTGATA
GTGACCTGTTCGTTGCAACAAATTGATGAGCAATGCTTTTTTATAATGCCAACTTT
Features (pLannotate 1.2.2; 12 found; start..end, strand, type, name):
     23..100     +  CDS            CHI-B (fragment): CHIB_ARATH - Also known as PR3. Experimental evidence at protein level: Swiss-Prot protein existence level 1. Defense against chitin-containing fungal pathogens. Seems particularly implicated in resistance to jasmonate-inducing pathogens such as A.brassicicola. In vitro antifungal activity against T.reesei, but not against A.solani, F.oxysporum, S.sclerotiorum, G.graminis and P.megasperma. From Arabidopsis thaliana (Mouse-ear cress).
     95..784     +  CDS            TagRFP: TagRFP is a basic (constitutively fluorescent) red fluorescent protein published in 2007, derived from Entacmaea quadricolor. It has very low acid sensitivity.
    801..900     -  protein_bind   attL2: mutant version of attL; recombination site for the Gateway® LR reaction LR Clonase™
    918..936     -  promoter       T7 promoter: promoter for bacteriophage T7 RNA polymerase
   1025..1399    -  CDS            BleoR: antibiotic-binding protein; Sh ble from Streptoalloteichus hindustanus; confers resistance to bleomycin, phleomycin, and Zeocin™
   1418..1465    -  promoter       EM7 promoter: synthetic bacterial promoter&nbsp
   1555..2143    +  rep_origin     ori: high-copy-number ColE1/pMB1/pBR322/pUC origin of replication
   2326..2418    +  CDS            lacI (fragment): lac repressor; lacI; The lac repressor binds to the lac operator to inhibit transcription in E. coli. This inhibition can be relieved by adding lactose or isopropyl-β-D-thiogalactopyranoside (IPTG).
   2473..2500    -  terminator     rrnB T2 terminator: transcription terminator T2 from the E. coli rrnB gene
   2632..2675    +  terminator     rrnB T1 terminator: Escherichia coli rrnB; transcription terminator T1 from the E. coli rrnB gene
   2722..2758    -  CDS            lacZα (fragment): LacZα fragment of β-galactosidase; lacZ fragment
   2774..17      +  protein_bind   attL1 (across the origin): mutant version of attL; recombination site for the Gateway® LR reaction LR Clonase™
