[The description below was written by a language model from this plasmid's Addgene catalogue record and pLannotate feature annotations shown in this document.]
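Description:
p221z-erTagRFP is a Gateway entry clone built on the Invitrogen pDONR/Zeo backbone, intended as a module for assembling plant expression constructs with the MultiSite Gateway system. It is a small plasmid of about 2.9 kb that replicates in E. coli from a high-copy ColE1/pUC-type origin. Selection is with Zeocin, through the Sh ble (BleoR) gene driven by the synthetic bacterial EM7 promoter. The rrnB T1 and T2 terminators lie upstream of the attL1 site and insulate the insert from read-through transcription. The short lacI and lacZα fragments called in the annotation appear to be backbone remnants rather than functional genes.

The payload is an insert of roughly 700 bp flanked by attL1 and attL2, the sites that recombine with attR sites in a destination vector during an LR reaction. It encodes TagRFP, a constitutively fluorescent red protein derived from Entacmaea quadricolor. At its N terminus TagRFP is fused to a signal peptide from an Arabidopsis vacuolar basic chitinase, annotated as a CHI-B fragment. At its C terminus it carries an HDEL retention motif, which is listed in the record but is not annotated separately in the feature table. The signal peptide directs the protein into the secretory pathway and HDEL retains it there, so fluorescence is confined to the endoplasmic reticulum.

The entry clone has no plant promoter or plant terminator of its own. The only promoter near the insert is a backbone T7 promoter beyond attL2, which also serves as a sequencing primer site. Expression therefore depends on combining the cassette with a promoter entry clone and other modules in a multisite LR reaction. According to the record, the main use is building transcriptional reporters in plants, where an ER-localized red signal marks the cells in which a chosen promoter is active.
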