Addgene plasmid #71266: p221z-erTagRFP
Purpose: Entry clone containing ER-localized TagRFP. Can be used to construct transcriptional reporters. For use in plants and compatible with the MultiSite Gateway system
Depositing lab: Ari Pekka Mähönen. Depositing organization: University of Helsinki. Publication: MultiSite Gateway compatible cell type-specific gene inducible system for plants. Siligato R, Wang X, Yadav SR, Lehesranta S, Ma G, Ursache R, Sevilem I, Zhang J, Gorte M, Prasad K, Wrzaczek M, Heidstra R, Murphy A, Scheres B, Mahonen AP. Plant Physiol. 2015 Dec 7. pii: pp.01246.2015. 10.1104/pp.15.01246 PubMed 26644504.
Backbone
  Vector backbone: pDONR/Zeo
  Backbone manufacturer: Invitrogen
  Vector type: Gateway
Growth in bacteria
  Bacterial resistance: Bleocin (Zeocin), 50 μg/mL
  Growth temperature: 37°C
  Growth strain: DH5alpha
  Copy number: High Copy
Gene/Insert
  Gene/Insert name: TagRFP
  Insert size (bp): 700
  Tag / fusion protein: signal peptide (ER) derived from an Arabidopsis vacuolar basic chitinase (N terminal on insert); ER retention signal HDEL (C terminal on insert)
  Cloning method: Gateway Cloning
  Sequencing primers: 5′ M13pUC-Fwd; 3′ T7
Terms and licenses: Academic/Nonprofit Terms; Industry Terms: Not Available to Industry
How to cite: p221z-erTagRFP was a gift from Ari Pekka Mähönen (Addgene plasmid # 71266 ; http://n2t.net/addgene:71266 ; RRID:Addgene_71266)
