>Addgene plasmid #71266 | p221z-erTagRFP | addgene partial sequence | sequence record 129685 | M13pUC-Fwd 5'-CCCAGTCACGACGTTGTAAAACG-3'
ATGATTTTATTTTGACTGATAGTGACCTGTTCGTTGCAACAAATTGATGAGCAATGCTTTTTTATAATGC
CAACTTTGTACAAAAAAGCAGGCTTAACAATGAAGACTAATCTTTTTCTCTTTCTCATCTTTTCACTTCT
CCTATCATTATCCTCGGCCGAATTCACCGGTAGCGAGCTGATTAAGGAGAACATGCACATGAAGCTGTAC
ATGGAGGGCACCGTGAACAACCACCACTTCAAGTGCACATCCGAGGGCGAAGGCAAGCCCTACGAGGGCA
CCCAGACCATGAGAATCAAGGTGGTCGAGGGCGGCCCTCTCCCCTTCGCCTTCGACATCCTGGCTACCAG
CTTCATGTACGGCAGCAGAACCTTCATCAACCACACCCAGGGCATCCCCGACTTCTTTAA
