>Addgene plasmid #71266 | p221z-erTagRFP | addgene partial sequence | sequence record 129686 | T7 5'-TAATACGACTCACTATAGGG-3'
ATTTTATTTTGACTGATAGTGACCTGTTCGTTGCAACAAATTGATAAGCAATGCTTTCTTATAATGCCAA
CTTTGTACAAGAAAGCTGGGTGTTAAAGCTCATCATGCTTGTGCCCCAGTTTGCTAGGGAGGTCGCAGTA
TCTGGCCACAGCCACCTCGTGCTGCTCGACGTAGGTCTCTTTGTCGGCCTCCTTGATTCTTTCCAGTCTG
TGGTCCACATAGTAGACGCCGGGCATCTTGAGGTTCTTAGCGGGTTTCTTGGATCTGTATGTGGTCTTGA
AGTTGCAGATCAGGTGGCCCCCGCCCACGAGCTTCAGGGCCATGTCGCTTCTGCCTTCCAGGCCGCCGTC
AGCGGGGTACAGCATCTCGGTGTTGGCCTCCCAGCCGAGTGTTTTCTTCTGCATCACAGGGCCGTTGGAT
GGGAAGTTCACCCCTCTGATCTTGACGTTGTAGATGAGGCAGCCGTCCTGGAGGCTGGTGTCCTGGGTAG
CGGTCAGCACGCCCCCGTCTTCGTATGTGGTGACTCTCTCCCATGTGAAGCCCTCAGGGAAGGACTGCTT
AAAGAAGTCGGGGATGCCCTGGGTGTGGTTGATGAAGGTTCTGCTGCCGTACATGAAGCTGGTAGCCAGG
ATGTCGAAGGCGAAGGGGAGAGGGCCGCCCTCGACCACCTTGATTCTCATGGTCTGGGTGCCCTCGTAGG
GCTTGCCTTCGCCCTC
